Addgene plasmid #225713: pGEX6P1 GST-hUSP27X Y144C
Purpose: Bacterial expression of USP27X (Y144C) with GST tag
Depositing lab: Francisco Bustos. Depositing organization: Sanford Research. Publication: USP27X variants underlying X-linked intellectual disability disrupt protein function via distinct mechanisms. Koch I, Slovik M, Zhang Y, Liu B, Rennie M, Konz E, Cogne B, Daana M, Davids L, Diets IJ, Gold NB, Holtz AM, Isidor B, Mor-Shaked H, Neira Fresneda J, Niederhoffer KY, Nizon M, Pfundt R, Simon M, Stegmann A, Guillen Sacoto MJ, Wevers M, Barakat TS, Yanovsky-Dagan S, Atanassov BS, Toth R, Gao C, Bustos F, Harel T. Life Sci Alliance. 2024 Jan 5;7(3):e202302258. doi: 10.26508/lsa.202302258. Print 2024 Mar. PubMed 38182161.
Backbone
  Vector backbone: pGEX6P1
  Vector type: Bacterial Expression
Growth in bacteria
  Bacterial resistance: Ampicillin, 100 μg/mL
  Growth temperature: 37°C
  Growth strain: DH5alpha
  Copy number: High Copy
Gene/Insert
  Gene/Insert name: USP27X Y144C
  Species: H. sapiens (human)
  Insert size (bp): 1314
  Mutation: Y144C
  Entrez Gene: USP27X (a.k.a. MRX105, USP22L, USP27, XLID105)
  Tag / fusion protein: GST (N terminal on insert)
  Cloning method: Restriction Enzyme; 5′ cloning site Unknown (unknown if destroyed)
Terms and licenses: Academic/Nonprofit Terms; Industry Terms: Not Available to Industry
How to cite: pGEX6P1 GST-hUSP27X Y144C was a gift from Francisco Bustos (Addgene plasmid # 225713 ; http://n2t.net/addgene:225713 ; RRID:Addgene_225713)
