[The description below was written by a language model from this plasmid's Addgene catalogue record and pLannotate feature annotations shown in this document.]
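Description:
pGEX6P1 GST-hUSP27X Y144C is a bacterial expression plasmid of about 6.3 kb, built on the pGEX6P1 backbone, for producing a mutant form of the human deubiquitinase USP27X as an N-terminal glutathione S-transferase fusion in E. coli. It replicates from a high-copy ColE1/pMB1-type origin and is selected with ampicillin through the β-lactamase (AmpR) gene and its own promoter. Short fragments of the pBR322 bom region and rop, a lac promoter/lacZα segment and a small E. coli genomic fragment are also annotated; these look like backbone remnants rather than functional parts of the expression unit.

Expression is driven by the tac promoter, a strong trp/lac hybrid, followed by a lac operator. The plasmid carries its own lacI gene with its promoter, so the lac repressor keeps transcription low until it is relieved with IPTG. Downstream lies the Schistosoma japonicum GST coding sequence, then a short linker region, then the 1,314 bp USP27X open reading frame. The annotation tool matched this insert to the mouse Usp27 protein entry, but the catalogue record lists the species as human, so the mouse label probably reflects close homology between the orthologues. The insert carries the Y144C substitution. The cloning sites used are not recorded.

The GST tag allows affinity purification of the recombinant protein on glutathione resin. The associated publication concerns USP27X variants underlying X-linked intellectual disability and how they disrupt protein function, so this construct is presumably used to obtain the variant protein for biochemical comparison with other forms of USP27X.
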