Features (pLannotate 1.2.2; 17 found; start..end, strand, type, name):
    932..1520    +  rep_origin     ori: high-copy-number ColE1/pMB1/pBR322/pUC origin of replication
   1706..1757    -  misc_feature   bom (fragment): basis of mobility region from pBR322
   1764..1841    +  promoter       lacI promoter: lacI
   1842..2924    +  CDS            lacI: lac repressor; lacI; The lac repressor binds to the lac operator to inhibit transcription in E. coli. This inhibition can be relieved by adding lactose or isopropyl-β-D-thiogalactopyranoside (IPTG).
   2937..2958    +  protein_bind   CAP binding site: CAP binding activates transcription in the presence of cAMP. E. coli catabolite activator protein
   2973..3003    +  promoter       lac promoter: promoter for the E. coli lac operon
   3011..3027    +  protein_bind   lac operator: The lac repressor binds to the lac operator to inhibit transcription in E. coli. This inhibition can be relieved by adding lactose or isopropyl-β-D-thiogalactopyranoside (IPTG). lac repressor encoded by lacI
   3047..3220    +  CDS            lacZα: LacZα fragment of β-galactosidase; lacZ fragment
   3484..3600    -  CDS            yciV (fragment): RNAAM_ECOLI - Also known as trpH From Escherichia coli (strain K12).
   3676..3704    +  promoter       tac promoter: strong E. coli promoter; hybrid between the trp and lac UV5 promoters
   3712..3728    +  protein_bind   lac operator: The lac repressor binds to the lac operator to inhibit transcription in E. coli. This inhibition can be relieved by adding lactose or isopropyl-β-D-thiogalactopyranoside (IPTG). lac repressor encoded by lacI
   3751..4404    +  CDS            GST26_SCHJA: Experimental evidence at protein level: Swiss-Prot protein existence level 1. GST isoenzymes appear to play a central role in the parasite detoxification system. Other functions are also suspected including a role in increasing the solubility of haematin in the parasite gut. From Schistosoma japonicum (Blood fluke).
   4444..5757    +  CDS            Usp27: UBP27_MOUSE - Also known as Usp27x. Experimental evidence at protein level: Swiss-Prot protein existence level 1. Deubiquitinase that can reduce the levels of BCL2L11/BIM ubiquitination and stabilize BCL2L11 in response to the RAF-MAPK- degradation signal. By acting on BCL2L11 levels, may counteract the anti-apoptotic effects of MAPK activity. From Mus musculus (Mouse).
   5788..5827    +  CDS            rop (fragment): Rop protein, which maintains plasmids at low copy number; rop
   5929..5969    +  misc_feature   bom (fragment): basis of mobility region from pBR322
   6074..6178    +  promoter       AmpR promoter: bla
   6179..761     +  CDS            AmpR (across the origin): β-lactamase; bla; confers resistance to ampicillin, carbenicillin, and related antibiotics
>Addgene plasmid #225713 | pGEX6P1 GST-hUSP27X Y144C | addgene full sequence | sequence record 445582 | Addgene NGS Result
CTGAAGATCAGTTGGGTGCACGAGTGGGTTACATCGAACTGGATCTCAACAGCGGTAAGATCCTTGAGAG
TTTTCGCCCCGAAGAACGTTTTCCAATGATGAGCACTTTTAAAGTTCTGCTATGTGGCGCGGTATTATCC
CGTGTTGACGCCGGGCAAGAGCAACTCGGTCGCCGCATACACTATTCTCAGAATGACTTGGTTGAGTACT
CACCAGTCACAGAAAAGCATCTTACGGATGGCATGACAGTAAGAGAATTATGCAGTGCTGCCATAACCAT
GAGTGATAACACTGCGGCCAACTTACTTCTGACAACGATCGGAGGACCGAAGGAGCTAACCGCTTTTTTG
CACAACATGGGGGATCATGTAACTCGCCTTGATCGTTGGGAACCGGAGCTGAATGAAGCCATACCAAACG
ACGAGCGTGACACCACGATGCCTGCAGCAATGGCAACAACGTTGCGCAAACTATTAACTGGCGAACTACT
TACTCTAGCTTCCCGGCAACAATTAATAGACTGGATGGAGGCGGATAAAGTTGCAGGACCACTTCTGCGC
TCGGCCCTTCCGGCTGGCTGGTTTATTGCTGATAAATCTGGAGCCGGTGAGCGTGGGTCTCGCGGTATCA
TTGCAGCACTGGGGCCAGATGGTAAGCCCTCCCGTATCGTAGTTATCTACACGACGGGGAGTCAGGCAAC
TATGGATGAACGAAATAGACAGATCGCTGAGATAGGTGCCTCACTGATTAAGCATTGGTAACTGTCAGAC
CAAGTTTACTCATATATACTTTAGATTGATTTAAAACTTCATTTTTAATTTAAAAGGATCTAGGTGAAGA
TCCTTTTTGATAATCTCATGACCAAAATCCCTTAACGTGAGTTTTCGTTCCACTGAGCGTCAGACCCCGT
AGAAAAGATCAAAGGATCTTCTTGAGATCCTTTTTTTCTGCGCGTAATCTGCTGCTTGCAAACAAAAAAA
CCACCGCTACCAGCGGTGGTTTGTTTGCCGGATCAAGAGCTACCAACTCTTTTTCCGAAGGTAACTGGCT
TCAGCAGAGCGCAGATACCAAATACTGTCCTTCTAGTGTAGCCGTAGTTAGGCCACCACTTCAAGAACTC
TGTAGCACCGCCTACATACCTCGCTCTGCTAATCCTGTTACCAGTGGCTGCTGCCAGTGGCGATAAGTCG
TGTCTTACCGGGTTGGACTCAAGACGATAGTTACCGGATAAGGCGCAGCGGTCGGGCTGAACGGGGGGTT
CGTGCACACAGCCCAGCTTGGAGCGAACGACCTACACCGAACTGAGATACCTACAGCGTGAGCTATGAGA
AAGCGCCACGCTTCCCGAAGGGAGAAAGGCGGACAGGTATCCGGTAAGCGGCAGGGTCGGAACAGGAGAG
CGCACGAGGGAGCTTCCAGGGGGAAACGCCTGGTATCTTTATAGTCCTGTCGGGTTTCGCCACCTCTGAC
TTGAGCGTCGATTTTTGTGATGCTCGTCAGGGGGGCGGAGCCTATGGAAAAACGCCAGCAACGCGGCCTT
TTTACGGTTCCTGGCCTTTTGCTGGCCTTTTGCTCACATGTTCTTTCCTGCGTTATCCCCTGATTCTGTG
GATAACCGTATTACCGCCTTTGAGTGAGCTGATACCGCTCGCCGCAGCCGAACGACCGAGCGCAGCGAGT
CAGTGAGCGAGGAAGCGGAAGAGCGCCTGATGCGGTATTTTCTCCTTACGCATCTGTGCGGTATTTCACA
CCGCATAAATTCCGACACCATCGAATGGCGCAAAACCTTTCGCGGTATGGCATGATAGCGCCCGGAAGAG
AGTCAATTCAGGGTGGTGAATGTGAAACCAGTAACGTTATACGATGTCGCAGAGTATGCCGGTGTCTCTT
ATCAGACCGTTTCCCGCGTGGTGAACCAGGCCAGCCACGTTTCTGCGAAAACGCGGGAAAAAGTGGAAGC
GGCGATGGCGGAGCTGAATTACATTCCCAACCGCGTGGCACAACAACTGGCGGGCAAACAGTCGTTGCTG
ATTGGCGTTGCCACCTCCAGTCTGGCCCTGCACGCGCCGTCGCAAATTGTCGCGGCGATTAAATCTCGCG
CCGATCAACTGGGTGCCAGCGTGGTGGTGTCGATGGTAGAACGAAGCGGCGTCGAAGCCTGTAAAGCGGC
GGTGCACAATCTTCTCGCGCAACGCGTCAGTGGGCTGATCATTAACTATCCGCTGGATGACCAGGATGCC
ATTGCTGTGGAAGCTGCCTGCACTAATGTTCCGGCGTTATTTCTTGATGTCTCTGACCAGACACCCATCA
ACAGTATTATTTTCTCCCATGAAGACGGTACGCGACTGGGCGTGGAGCATCTGGTCGCATTGGGTCACCA
GCAAATCGCGCTGTTAGCGGGCCCATTAAGTTCTGTCTCGGCGCGTCTGCGTCTGGCTGGCTGGCATAAA
TATCTCACTCGCAATCAAATTCAGCCGATAGCGGAACGGGAAGGCGACTGGAGTGCCATGTCCGGTTTTC
AACAAACCATGCAAATGCTGAATGAGGGCATCGTTCCCACTGCGATGCTGGTTGCCAACGATCAGATGGC
GCTGGGCGCAATGCGCGCCATTACCGAGTCCGGGCTGCGCGTTGGTGCGGATATCTCGGTAGTGGGATAC
GACGATACCGAAGACAGCTCATGTTATATCCCGCCGTTAACCACCATCAAACAGGATTTTCGCCTGCTGG
GGCAAACCAGCGTGGACCGCTTGCTGCAACTCTCTCAGGGCCAGGCGGTGAAGGGCAATCAGCTGTTGCC
CGTCTCACTGGTGAAAAGAAAAACCACGCTAGCGCCCAATACGCAAACCGCCTCTCCCCGCGCGTTGGCC
GATTCATTAATGCAGCTGGCACGACAGGTTTCCCGACTGGAAAGCGGGCAGTGAGCGCAACGCAATTAAT
GTAAGTTAGCTCACTCATTAGGCACCCCAGGCTTTACACTTTATGCTTCCGGCTCGTATGTTGTGTGGAA
TTGTGAGCGGATAACAATTTCACACAGGAAACAGCTATGACCATGATTACGGATTCACTGGCCGTCGTTT
TACAACGTCGTGACTGGGAAAACCCTGGCGTTACCCAACTTAATCGCCTTGCAGCACATCCCCCTTTCGC
CAGCTGGCGTAATAGCGAAGAGGCCCGCACCGATCGCCCTTCCCAACAGTTGCGCAGCCTGAATGGCGAA
TGGCGCTTTGCCTGGTTTCCGGCACCAGAAGCGGTGCCGGAAAGCTGGCTGGAGTGCGATCTTCCTGAGG
CCGATACTGTCGTCGTCCCCTCAAACTGGCAGATGCACGGTTACGATGCGCCCATCTACACCAACGTGAC
CTATCCCATTACGGTCAATCCGCCGTTTGTTCCCACGGAGAATCCGACGGGTTGTTACTCGCTCACATTT
AATGTTGATGAAAGCTGGCTACAGGAAGGCCAGACGCGAATTATTTTTGATGGCGTTGGAATTAGCTTAT
CGACTGCACGGTGCACCAATGCTTCTGGCGTCAGGCAGCCATCGGAAGCTGTGGTATGGCTGTGCAGGTC
GTAAATCACTGCATAATTCGTGTCGCTCAAGGCGCACTCCCGTTCTGGATAATGTTTTTTGCGCCGACAT
CATAACGGTTCTGGCAAATATTCTGAAATGAGCTGTTGACAATTAATCATCGGCTCGTATAATGTGTGGA
ATTGTGAGCGGATAACAATTTCACACAGGAAACAGTATTCATGTCCCCTATACTAGGTTATTGGAAAATT
AAGGGCCTTGTGCAACCCACTCGACTTCTTTTGGAATATCTTGAAGAAAAATATGAAGAGCATTTGTATG
AGCGCGATGAAGGTGATAAATGGCGAAACAAAAAGTTTGAATTGGGTTTGGAGTTTCCCAATCTTCCTTA
TTATATTGATGGTGATGTTAAATTAACACAGTCTATGGCCATCATACGTTATATAGCTGACAAGCACAAC
ATGTTGGGTGGTTGTCCAAAAGAGCGTGCAGAGATTTCAATGCTTGAAGGAGCGGTTTTGGATATTAGAT
ACGGTGTTTCGAGAATTGCATATAGTAAAGACTTTGAAACTCTCAAAGTTGATTTTCTTAGCAAGCTACC
TGAAATGCTGAAAATGTTCGAAGATCGTTTATGTCATAAAACATATTTAAATGGTGATCATGTAACCCAT
CCTGACTTCATGTTGTATGACGCTCTTGATGTTGTTTTATACATGGACCCAATGTGCCTGGATGCGTTCC
CAAAATTAGTTTGTTTTAAAAAACGTATTGAAGCTATCCCACAAATTGATAAGTACTTGAAATCCAGCAA
GTATATAGCATGGCCTTTGCAGGGCTGGCAAGCCACGTTTGGTGGTGGCGACCATCCTCCAAAATCGGAT
CTGGAAGTTCTGTTCCAGGGGCCCCTGGGATCCATGTGTAAGGACTATGTATATGACAAAGACATTGAGC
AAATTGCCAAAGAAGAGCAAGGAGAAGCTTTGAAATTACAAGCCTCCACCTCAACAGAGGTTTCTCACCA
GCAGTGTTCAGTGCCAGGCCTTGGTGAGAAATTCCCAACCTGGGAAACAACCAAACCAGAATTAGAACTG
CTGGGGCACAACCCGAGGAGAAGAAGAATCACCTCCAGCTTTACGATCGGTTTAAGAGGACTCATCAATC
TTGGCAACACGTGCTTTATGAACTGCATTGTCCAGGCCCTCACCCACACGCCGATACTGAGAGATTTCTT
TCTCTCTGACAGGCACCGATGTGAGATGCCGAGTCCCGAGTTGTGTCTGGTCTGTGAGATGTCGTCGCTG
TTTCGGGAGTTGTATTCTGGAAACCCGTCTCCTCATGTGCCCTGTAAGTTACTGCACCTGGTGTGGATAC
ATGCCCGCCATTTAGCAGGGTACAGGCAACAGGATGCCCACGAGTTCCTCATTGCAGCGTTAGATGTCCT
GCACAGGCACTGCAAAGGTGATGATGTCGGGAAGGCGGCCAACAATCCCAACCACTGTAACTGCATCATA
GACCAAATCTTCACAGGTGGCCTGCAGTCTGATGTCACCTGTCAAGCCTGCCATGGCGTCTCCACCACGA
TAGACCCATGCTGGGACATTAGTTTGGACTTGCCTGGCTCTTGCACCTCCTTCTGGCCCATGAGCCCAGG
GAGGGAGAGCAGTGTGAACGGGGAAAGCCACATACCAGGAATCACCACCCTCACGGACTGCTTGCGGAGG
TTTACGAGGCCAGAGCACTTAGGAAGCAGTGCCAAAATCAAATGTGGTAGTTGCCAAAGCTACCAGGAAT
CTACCAAACAGCTCACAATGAATAAATTACCTGTCGTTGCCTGTTTTCATTTCAAACGGTTTGAACATTC
AGCGAAACAGAGGCGCAAGATCACTACATACATTTCCTTTCCTCTGGAGCTGGATATGACGCCGTTTATG
GCCTCAAGTAAAGAGAGCAGAATGAATGGACAATTGCAGCTGCCAACCAATAGTGGAAACAACGAAAATA
AGTATTCCTTGTTTGCTGTGGTTAATCACCAAGGAACCTTGGAGAGTGGCCACTATACCAGCTTCATCCG
GCACCACAAGGACCAGTGGTTCAAGTGTGATGATGCCGTCATCACTAAGGCCAGTATTAAGGACGTACTG
GACAGTGAAGGGTATTTACTGTTCTATCACAAACAGGTGCTAGAACATGAGTCAGAAAAAGTGAAAGAAA
TGAACACACAAGCCTACTGAGCGGCCGCATCGTGACTGACTGACGATCTGCCTCGCGCGTTTCGGTGATG
ACGGTGAAAACCTCTGACACATGCAGCTCCCGGAGACGGTCACAGCTTGTCTGTAAGCGGATGCCGGGAG
CAGACAAGCCCGTCAGGGCGCGTCAGCGGGTGTTGGCGGGTGTCGGGGCGCAGCCATGACCCAGTCACGT
AGCGATAGCGGAGTGTATAATTCTTGAAGACGAAAGGGCCTCGTGATACGCCTATTTTTATAGGTTAATG
TCATGATAATAATGGTTTCTTAGACGTCAGGTGGCACTTTTCGGGGAAATGTGCGCGGAACCCCTATTTG
TTTATTTTTCTAAATACATTCAAATATGTATCCGCTCATGAGACAATAACCCTGATAAATGCTTCAATAA
TATTGAAAAAGGAAGAGTATGAGTATTCAACATTTCCGTGTCGCCCTTATTCCCTTTTTTGCGGCATTTT
GCCTTCCTGTTTTTGCTCACCCAGAAACGCTGGTGAAAGTAAAAGATG
